>Addgene plasmid #214769 | pMSCV-IRES-mOrange/CALR ins5 | addgene full sequence | sequence record 429203 | Addgene NGS Result
ATTCCCAATAAAGCCTCTTGCTGTTTGCATCCGAATCGTGGACTCGCTGATCCTTGGGAGGGTCTCCTCA
GATTGATTGACTGCCCACCTCGGGGGTCTTTCATTTGGAGGTTCCACCGAGATTTGGAGACCCCTGCCCA
GGGACCACCGACCCCCCCGCCGGGAGGTAAGCTGGCCAGCGGTCGTTTCGTGTCTGTCTCTGTCTTTGTG
CGTGTTTGTGCCGGCATCTAATGTTTGCGCCTGCGTCTGTACTAGTTAGCTAACTAGCTCTGTATCTGGC
GGACCCGTGGTGGAACTGACGAGTTCTGAACACCCGGCCGCAACCCTGGGAGACGTCCCAGGGACTTTGG
GGGCCGTTTTTGTGGCCCGACCTGAGGAAGGGAGTCGATGTGGAATCCGACCCCGTCAGGATATGTGGTT
CTGGTAGGAGACGAGAACCTAAAACAGTTCCCGCCTCCGTCTGAATTTTTGCTTTCGGTTTGGAACCGAA
GCCGCGCGTCTTGTCTGCTGCAGCGCTGCAGCATCGTTCTGTGTTGTCTCTGTCTGACTGTGTTTCTGTA
TTTGTCTGAAAATTAGGGCCAGACTGTTACCACTCCCTTAAGTTTGACCTTAGGTCACTGGAAAGATGTC
GAGCGGATCGCTCACAACCAGTCGGTAGATGTCAAGAAGAGACGTTGGGTTACCTTCTGCTCTGCAGAAT
GGCCAACCTTTAACGTCGGATGGCCGCGAGACGGCACCTTTAACCGAGACCTCATCACCCAGGTTAAGAT
CAAGGTCTTTTCACCTGGCCCGCATGGACACCCAGACCAGGTCCCCTACATCGTGACCTGGGAAGCCTTG
GCTTTTGACCCCCCTCCCTGGGTCAAGCCCTTTGTACACCCTAAGCCTCCGCCTCCTCTTCCTCCATCCG
CCCCGTCTCTCCCCCTTGAACCTCCTCGTTCGACCCCGCCTCGATCCTCCCTTTATCCAGCCCTCACTCC
TTCTCTAGGCGCCGGAATTCGCCACCATGCTGCTATCCGTGCCGCTGCTGCTCGGCCTCCTCGGCCTGGC
CGTCGCCGAGCCTGCCGTCTACTTCAAGGAGCAGTTTCTGGACGGAGACGGGTGGACTTCCCGCTGGATC
GAATCCAAACACAAGTCAGATTTTGGCAAATTCGTTCTCAGTTCCGGCAAGTTCTACGGTGACGAGGAGA
AAGATAAAGGTTTGCAGACAAGCCAGGATGCACGCTTTTATGCTCTGTCGGCCAGTTTCGAGCCTTTCAG
CAACAAAGGCCAGACGCTGGTGGTGCAGTTCACGGTGAAACATGAGCAGAACATCGACTGTGGGGGCGGC
TATGTGAAGCTGTTTCCTAATAGTTTGGACCAGACAGACATGCACGGAGACTCAGAATACAACATCATGT
TTGGTCCCGACATCTGTGGCCCTGGCACCAAGAAGGTTCATGTCATCTTCAACTACAAGGGCAAGAACGT
GCTGATCAACAAGGACATCCGTTGCAAGGATGATGAGTTTACACACCTGTACACACTGATTGTGCGGCCA
GACAACACCTATGAGGTGAAGATTGACAACAGCCAGGTGGAGTCCGGCTCCTTGGAAGACGATTGGGACT
TCCTGCCACCCAAGAAGATAAAGGATCCTGATGCTTCAAAACCGGAAGACTGGGATGAGCGGGCCAAGAT
CGATGATCCCACAGACTCCAAGCCTGAGGACTGGGACAAGCCCGAGCATATCCCTGACCCTGATGCTAAG
AAGCCCGAGGACTGGGATGAAGAGATGGACGGAGAGTGGGAACCCCCAGTGATTCAGAACCCTGAGTACA
AGGGTGAGTGGAAGCCCCGGCAGATCGACAACCCAGATTACAAGGGCACTTGGATCCACCCAGAAATTGA
CAACCCCGAGTATTCTCCCGATCCCAGTATCTATGCCTATGATAACTTTGGCGTGCTGGGCCTGGACCTC
TGGCAGGTCAAGTCTGGCACCATCTTTGACAACTTCCTCATCACCAACGATGAGGCATACGCTGAGGAGT
TTGGCAACGAGACGTGGGGCGTAACAAAGGCAGCAGAGAAACAAATGAAGGACAAACAGGACGAGGAGCA
GAGGCTTAAGGAGGAGGAAGAAGACAAGAAACGCAAAGAGGAGGAGGAGGCAGAGGACAATTGTCGGAGG
ATGATGAGGACAAAGATGAGGATGAGGAGGATGAGGAGGACAAGGAGGAAGATGAGGAGGAAGATGTCCC
CGGCCAGGCCAAGGACGAGCTGTAGAGAGGCCTGCCTCCAGGGCTGGACTGAGGCCTGAGAATTCGTTAA
CCTCGAGCGGGATCAATTCCGCCCCCCCCCTAACGTTACTGGCCGAAGCCGCTTGGAATAAGGCCGGTGT
GCGTTTGTCTATATGTTATTTTCCACCATATTGCCGTCTTTTGGCAATGTGAGGGCCCGGAAACCTGGCC
CTGTCTTCTTGACGAGCATTCCTAGGGGTCTTTCCCCTCTCGCCAAAGGAATGCAAGGTCTGTTGAATGT
CGTGAAGGAAGCAGTTCCTCTGGAAGCTTCTTGAAGACAAACAACGTCTGTAGCGACCCTTTGCAGGCAG
CGGAACCCCCCACCTGGCGACAGGTGCCTCTGCGGCCAAAAGCCACGTGTATAAGATACACCTGCAAAGG
CGGCACAACCCCAGTGCCACGTTGTGAGTTGGATAGTTGTGGAAAGAGTCAAATGGCTCTCCTCAAGCGT
ATTCAACAAGGGGCTGAAGGATGCCCAGAAGGTACCCCATTGTATGGGATCTGATCTGGGGCCTCGGTGC
ACATGCTTTACATGTGTTTAGTCGAGGTTAAAAAAACGTCTAGGCCCCCCGAACCACGGGGACGTGGTTT
TCCTTTGAAAAACACGATAATACCATGAATGGTGAGCAAGGGCGAGGAGAATAACATGGCCATCATCAAG
GAGTTCATGCGCTTCAAGGTGCGCATGGAGGGCTCCGTGAACGGCCACGAGTTCGAGATCGAGGGCGAGG
GCGAGGGCCGCCCCTACGAGGGCTTTCAGACCGCTAAGCTGAAGGTGACCAAGGGTGGCCCCCTGCCCTT
CGCCTGGGACATCCTGTCCCCTCATTTCACCTACGGCTCCAAGGCCTACGTGAAGCACCCCGCCGACATC
CCCGACTACTTCAAGCTGTCCTTCCCCGAGGGCTTCAAGTGGGAGCGCGTGATGAACTACGAGGACGGCG
GCGTGGTGACCGTGACCCAGGACTCCTCCCTGCAGGACGGCGAGTTCATCTACAAGGTGAAGCTGCGCGG
CACCAACTTCCCCTCCGACGGCCCCGTGATGCAGAAGAAGACCATGGGCTGGGAGGCCTCCTCCGAGCGG
ATGTACCCCGAGGACGGTGCCCTGAAGGGCAAGATCAAGATGAGGCTGAAGCTGAAGGACGGCGGCCACT
ACACCTCCGAGGTCAAGACCACCTACAAGGCCAAGAAGCCCGTGCAGCTGCCCGGCGCCTACATCGTCGA
CATCAAGTTGGACATCACCTCCCACAACGAGGACTACACCATCGTGGAACAGTACGAACGCGCCGAGGGC
CGCCACTCCACCGGCGGCATGGACGAGCTGTACAAGTAAGCGGCCGCGACTCTAGAGTCGACCTGCAGGC
ATGCAAGCTTCAGGTAGCCGGCTAACGTTAACAACCGGTACCTCTAGAACTATAGCTAGCATGCGCAAAT
TTAAAGCGCTGATATCGATAAAATAAAAGATTTTATTTAGTCTCCAGAAAAAGGGGGGAATGAAAGACCC
CACCTGTAGGTTTGGCAAGCTAGCTTAAGTAACGCCATTTTGCAAGGCATGGAAAATACATAACTGAGAA
TAGAGAAGTTCAGATCAAGGTTAGGAACAGAGAGACAGCAGAATATGGGCCAAACAGGATATCTGTGGTA
AGCAGTTCCTGCCCCGGCTCAGGGCCAAGAACAGATGGTCCCCAGATGCGGTCCCGCCCTCAGCAGTTTC
TAGAGAACCATCAGATGTTTCCAGGGTGCCCCAAGGACCTGAAATGACCCTGTGCCTTATTTGAACTAAC
CAATCAGTTCGCTTCTCGCTTCTGTTCGCGCGCTTCTGCTCCCCGAGCTCAATAAAAGAGCCCACAACCC
CTCACTCGGCGCGCCAGTCCTCCGATAGACTGCGTCGCCCGGGTACCCGTGTATCCAATAAACCCTCTTG
CAGTTGCATCCGACTTGTGGTCTCGCTGTTCCTTGGGAGGGTCTCCTCTGAGTGATTGACTACCCGTCAG
CGGGGGTCTTTCATGGGTAACAGTTTCTTGAAGTTGGAGAACAACATTCTGAGGGTAGGAGTCGAATATT
AAGTAATCCTGACTCAATTAGCCACTGTTTTGAATCCACATACTCCAATACTCCTGAAATAGTTCATTAT
GGACAGCGCAGAAAGAGCTGGGGAGAATTGTGAAATTGTTATCCGCTCACAATTCCACACAACATACGAG
CCGGAAGCATAAAGTGTAAAGCCTGGGGTGCCTAATGAGTGAGCTAACTCACATTAATTGCGTTGCGCTC
ACTGCCCGCTTTCCAGTCGGGAAACCTGTCGTGCCAGCTGCATTAATGAATCGGCCAACGCGCGGGGAGA
GGCGGTTTGCGTATTGGGCGCTCTTCCGCTTCCTCGCTCACTGACTCGCTGCGCTCGGTCGTTCGGCTGC
GGCGAGCGGTATCAGCTCACTCAAAGGCGGTAATACGGTTATCCACAGAATCAGGGGATAACGCAGGAAA
GAACATGTGAGCAAAAGGCCAGCAAAAGGCCAGGAACCGTAAAAAGGCCGCGTTGCTGGCGTTTTTCCAT
AGGCTCCGCCCCCCTGACGAGCATCACAAAAATCGACGCTCAAGTCAGAGGTGGCGAAACCCGACAGGAC
TATAAAGATACCAGGCGTTTCCCCCTGGAAGCTCCCTCGTGCGCTCTCCTGTTCCGACCCTGCCGCTTAC
CGGATACCTGTCCGCCTTTCTCCCTTCGGGAAGCGTGGCGCTTTCTCATAGCTCACGCTGTAGGTATCTC
AGTTCGGTGTAGGTCGTTCGCTCCAAGCTGGGCTGTGTGCACGAACCCCCCGTTCAGCCCGACCGCTGCG
CCTTATCCGGTAACTATCGTCTTGAGTCCAACCCGGTAAGACACGACTTATCGCCACTGGCAGCAGCCAC
TGGTAACAGGATTAGCAGAGCGAGGTATGTAGGCGGTGCTACAGAGTTCTTGAAGTGGTGGCCTAACTAC
GGCTACACTAGAAGAACAGTATTTGGTATCTGCGCTCTGCTGAAGCCAGTTACCTTCGGAAAAAGAGTTG
GTAGCTCTTGATCCGGCAAACAAACCACCGCTGGTAGCGGTGGTTTTTTTGTTTGCAAGCAGCAGATTAC
GCGCAGAAAAAAAGGATCTCAAGAAGATCCTTTGATCTTTTCTACGGGGTCTGACGCTCAGTGGAACGAA
AACTCACGTTAAGGGATTTTGGTCATGAGATTATCAAAAAGGATCTTCACCTAGATCCTTTTAAATTAAA
AATGAAGTTTTAAATCAATCTAAAGTATATATGAGTAAACTTGGTCTGACAGTTACCAATGCTTAATCAG
TGAGGCACCTATCTCAGCGATCTGTCTATTTCGTTCATCCATAGTTGCCTGACTCCCCGTCGTGTAGATA
ACTACGATACGGGAGGGCTTACCATCTGGCCCCAGTGCTGCAATGATACCGCGAGACCCACGCTCACCGG
CTCCAGATTTATCAGCAATAAACCAGCCAGCCGGAAGGGCCGAGCGCAGAAGTGGTCCTGCAACTTTATC
CGCCTCCATCCAGTCTATTAATTGTTGCCGGGAAGCTAGAGTAAGTAGTTCGCCAGTTAATAGTTTGCGC
AACGTTGTTGCCATTGCTACAGGCATCGTGGTGTCACGCTCGTCGTTTGGTATGGCTTCATTCAGCTCCG
GTTCCCAACGATCAAGGCGAGTTACATGATCCCCCATGTTGTGCAAAAAAGCGGTTAGCTCCTTCGGTCC
TCCGATCGTTGTCAGAAGTAAGTTGGCCGCAGTGTTATCACTCATGGTTATGGCAGCACTGCATAATTCT
CTTACTGTCATGCCATCCGTAAGATGCTTTTCTGTGACTGGTGAGTACTCAACCAAGTCATTCTGAGAAT
AGTGTATGCGGCGACCGAGTTGCTCTTGCCCGGCGTCAATACGGGATAATACCGCGCCACATAGCAGAAC
TTTAAAAGTGCTCATCATTGGAAAACGTTCTTCGGGGCGAAAACTCTCAAGGATCTTACCGCTGTTGAGA
TCCAGTTCGATGTAACCCACTCGTGCACCCAACTGATCTTCAGCATCTTTTACTTTCACCAGCGTTTCTG
GGTGAGCAAAAACAGGAAGGCAAAATGCCGCAAAAAAGGGAATAAGGGCGACACGGAAATGTTGAATACT
CATACTCTTCCTTTTTCAATATTATTGAAGCATTTATCAGGGTTATTGTCTCATGAGCGGATACATATTT
GAATGTATTTAGAAAAATAAACAAATAGGGGTTCCGCGCACATTTCCCCGAAAAGTGCCACCTGACGTCT
AAGAAACCATTATTATCATGACATTAACCTATAAAAATAGGCGTATCACGAGGCCCTTTCGTCTCGCGCG
TTTCGGTGATGACGGTGAAAACCTCTGACACATGCAGCTCCCGGAGACGGTCACAGCTTGTCTGTAAGCG
GATGCCGGGAGCAGACAAGCCCGTCAGGGCGCGTCAGCGGGTGTTGGCGGGTGTCGGGGCTGGCTTAACT
ATGCGGCATCAGAGCAGATTGTACTGAGAGTGCACCATATGCGGTGTGAAATACCGCACAGATGCGTAAG
GAGAAAATACCGCATCAGGCGCCATTCGCCATTCAGGCTGCGCAACTGTTGGGAAGGGCGATCGGTGCGG
GCCTCTTCGCTATTACGCCAGCTGGCGAAAGGGGGATGTGCTGCAAGGCGATTAAGTTGGGTAACGCCAG
GGTTTTCCCAGTCACGACGTTGTAAAACGACGGCGCAAGGAATGGTGCATGCAAGGAGATGGCGCCCAAC
AGTCCCCCGGCCACGGGGCCTGCCACCATACCCACGCCGAAACAAGCGCTCATGAGCCCGAAGTGGCGAG
CCCGATCTTCCCCATCGGTGATGTCGGCGATATAGGCGCCAGCAACCGCACCTGTGGCGCCGGTGATGCC
GGCCACGATGCGTCCGGCGTAGAGGCGATTAGTCCAATTTGTTAAAGACAGGATATCAGTGGTCCAGGCT
CTAGTTTTGACTCAACAATATCACCAGCTGAAGCCTATAGAGTACGAGCCATAGATAAAATAAAAGATTT
TATTTAGTCTCCAGAAAAAGGGGGGAATGAAAGACCCCACCTGTAGGTTTGGCAAGCTAGCTTAAGTAAC
GCCATTTTGCAAGGCATGGAAAATACATAACTGAGAATAGAGAAGTTCAGATCAAGGTTAGGAACAGAGA
GACAGCAGAATATGGGCCAAACAGGATATCTGTGGTAAGCAGTTCCTGCCCCGGCTCAGGGCCAAGAACA
GATGGTCCCCAGATGCGGTCCCGCCCTCAGCAGTTTCTAGAGAACCATCAGATGTTTCCAGGGTGCCCCA
AGGACCTGAAATGACCCTGTGCCTTATTTGAACTAACCAATCAGTTCGCTTCTCGCTTCTGTTCGCGCGC
TTCTGCTCCCCGAGCTCAATAAAAGAGCCCACAACCCCTCACTCGGCGCGCCAGTCCTCCGATAGACTGC
GTCGCCCGGGTACCCGT
Features (pLannotate 1.2.2; 20 found; start..end, strand, type, name):
    169..510     +  misc_feature   MESV Ψ: packaging signal of murine embryonic stem cell virus
    577..993     +  CDS            gag (truncated): truncated Moloney murine leukemia virus (MMLV) gag gene lacking the start codon
   1007..2158    +  CDS            Calr (fragment): CALR_RAT - Experimental evidence at protein level: Swiss-Prot protein existence level 1. Calcium-binding chaperone that promotes folding, oligomeric assembly and quality control in the endoplasmic reticulum (ER) via the calreticulin/calnexin cycle. This lectin interacts transiently with almost all of the monoglucosylated glycoproteins that are synthesized in the ER. Interacts with the DNA-binding domain of NR3C1 and mediates its nuclear export (By similarity). Involved in maternal gene expression regulation. May participate in oocyte maturation via the regulation of calcium homeostasis (By sim
   2332..2892    +  misc_feature   IRES: internal ribosome entry site (IRES) of the encephalomyocarditis virus (EMCV)
   2899..3606    +  CDS            mOrange2: mOrange2 is a basic (constitutively fluorescent) orange fluorescent protein published in 2008, derived from Discosoma sp.. It has high acid sensitivity.
   3620..3650    +  misc_feature   MCS (fragment): pUC18/19 multiple cloning site
   3770..4284    +  LTR            3' LTR: 3' long terminal repeat from murine embryonic stem cell virus
   4446..4462    -  protein_bind   lac operator: The lac repressor binds to the lac operator to inhibit transcription in E. coli. This inhibition can be relieved by adding lactose or isopropyl-β-D-thiogalactopyranoside (IPTG). lac repressor encoded by lacI
   4470..4500    -  promoter       lac promoter: promoter for the E. coli lac operon
   4515..4536    -  protein_bind   CAP binding site: CAP binding activates transcription in the presence of cAMP. E. coli catabolite activator protein
   4549..4641    -  CDS            lacI (fragment): lac repressor; lacI; The lac repressor binds to the lac operator to inhibit transcription in E. coli. This inhibition can be relieved by adding lactose or isopropyl-β-D-thiogalactopyranoside (IPTG).
   4824..5412    -  rep_origin     ori: high-copy-number ColE1/pMB1/pBR322/pUC origin of replication
   5583..6443    -  CDS            AmpR: β-lactamase; bla; confers resistance to ampicillin, carbenicillin, and related antibiotics
   6444..6548    -  promoter       AmpR promoter: bla
   6643..6678    +  CDS            rop (fragment): Rop protein, which maintains plasmids at low copy number; rop
   6780..6879    +  misc_feature   bom (fragment): basis of mobility region from pBR322
   6885..7034    -  CDS            lacZα (fragment): LacZα fragment of β-galactosidase; lacZ fragment
   7034..7235    -  CDS            TcR (fragment): tetracycline efflux protein; tet; confers resistance to tetracycline
   7236..7334    +  CDS            env (fragment): murine leukemia virus gPr80 envelope polyprotein precursor; env; proteolytically cleaved into gp70SU and p15TM subunits
   7376..105     +  LTR            5' LTR (across the origin): 5' long terminal repeat from murine embryonic stem cell virus
