[The description below was written by a language model from this plasmid's Addgene catalogue record and pLannotate feature annotations shown in this document.]
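Description:
pMSCV-IRES-mOrange/CALR ins5 is a gammaretroviral expression vector built on the murine stem cell virus (MSCV) backbone. It derives from pMSCV-IRES-GFP, with the GFP reporter replaced by an orange fluorescent protein. The sequenced plasmid is 7,787 nt. It is maintained in E. coli through a high-copy ColE1/pUC-type origin and selected with ampicillin via the β-lactamase gene. Short fragments of lacI, lacZα, rop, bom, a tetracycline resistance gene and env are also annotated; these appear to be non-functional remnants of earlier cloning vectors.

The proviral region is flanked by MESV-derived 5′ and 3′ LTRs. The 5′ LTR acts as the promoter and is followed by the Ψ packaging signal and a truncated gag segment lacking its start codon, which together support encapsidation of the transcript when gag, pol and env are supplied in trans by packaging cells. Downstream, human CALR carrying the "ins5" mutation was cloned between EcoRI and XhoI. The annotation tool labels this roughly 1.15 kb ORF by homology to rat calreticulin and matches only part of it, although the catalogue gives the species as human. The listed insert size of 5,496 bp does not fit the annotated coding region or the total plasmid length. An EMCV IRES then drives translation of the reporter, annotated as mOrange2, from the same bicistronic transcript, so orange fluorescence marks transduced cells that express mutant CALR.

The stated purpose is mammalian expression of human CALR ins5, and the associated study concerns Philadelphia chromosome-negative myeloproliferative neoplasms. The record does not define the ins5 mutation further.
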