Addgene plasmid #214769: pMSCV-IRES-mOrange/CALR ins5
Purpose: Mammalian expression of human CALR ins5
Depositing lab: Norio Komatsu. Depositing organization: Juntendo University. Publication: Clinical and biological relevance of CREB3L1 in Philadelphia chromosome-negative myeloproliferative neoplasms. De Marchi F, Okuda M, Morishita S, Imai M, Baba T, Horino M, Mori Y, Furuya C, Ogata S, Yang Y, Ando J, Ando M, Araki M, Komatsu N. Leuk Res. 2022 Aug;119:106883. doi: 10.1016/j.leukres.2022.106883. Epub 2022 May 31. PubMed 35689957.
Backbone
  Vector backbone: pMSCV-IRES-mOragne
  Backbone size w/o insert (bp): 6500
  Modifications to backbone: modify pMSCV-IRES-GFP(replace GFP to mOrange)
  Vector type: Retroviral
Growth in bacteria
  Bacterial resistance: Ampicillin, 100 μg/mL
  Growth temperature: 37°C
  Growth strain: NEB Stable
  Copy number: Unknown
Gene/Insert
  Gene/Insert name: human CALR ins5
  Species: H. sapiens (human)
  Insert size (bp): 5496
  Entrez Gene: CALR (a.k.a. CALR1, CRT, HEL-S-99n, RO, SSA, cC1qR)
  Promoter: MSCV
  Cloning method: Restriction Enzyme; 5′ cloning site EcoRI (unknown if destroyed); 3′ cloning site XhoI (unknown if destroyed)
  Sequencing primers: 5′ original
Terms and licenses: Academic/Nonprofit Terms; Industry Terms: Not Available to Industry
How to cite: pMSCV-IRES-mOrange/CALR ins5 was a gift from Norio Komatsu (Addgene plasmid # 214769 ; http://n2t.net/addgene:214769 ; RRID:Addgene_214769)
